>Addgene plasmid #85077 | pGKB | addgene full sequence | sequence record 174102 | Addgene NGS Result
GCTCAGTGGAACGAAAACTCACGTTAAGGGATTTTGGTCATGCATGAGATCAGATCTTTTTTGTAGAAAT
GTCTTGGTGTCCTCGTCCAATCAGGTAGCCATCTCTGAAATATCTGGCTCCGTTGCAACTCCGAACGACC
TGCTGGCAACGTAAAATTCTCCGGGGTAAAACTTAAATGTGGAGTAATGGAACCAGAAACGTCTCTTCCC
TTCTCTCTCCTTCCACCGCCCGTTACCGTCCCTAGGAAATTTTACTCTGCTGGAGAGCTTCTTCTACGGC
CCCCTTGCAGCAATGCTCTTCCCAGCATTACGTTGCGGGTAAAACGGAGGTCGTGTACCCGACCTAGCAG
CCCAGGGATGGAAAAGTCCCGGCCGTCGCTGGCAATAATAGCGGGCGGACGCATGTCATGAGATTATTGG
AAACCACCAGAATCGAATATAAAAGGCGAACACCTTTCCCAATTTTGGTTTCTCCTGACCCAAAGACTTT
AAATTTAATTTATTTGTCCCTATTTCAATCAATTGAACAACTATTTCGAAACGAGGAATTCACGTGGCCC
AGCCGGCCGTCTCGGATCGGTACCTCGAGCCGCGGCGGCCGCCAGCTTTCTAGAACAAAAACTCATCTCA
GAAGAGGATCTGAATAGCGCCGTCGACCATCATCATCATCATCATTGAGTTTGTAGCCTTAGACATGACT
GTTCCTCAGTTCAAGTTGGGCACTTACGAGAAGACCGGTCTTGCTAGATTCTAATCAAGAGGATGTCAGA
ATGCCATTTGCCTGAGAGATGCAGGCTTCATTTTTGATACTTTTTTATTTGTAACCTATATAGTATAGGA
TTTTTTTTGTCATTTTGTTTCTTCTCGTACGAGCTTGCTCCTGATCAGCCTATCTCGCAGCTGATGAATA
TCTTGTGGTAGGGGTTTGGGAAAATCATTCGAGTTTGATGTTTTTCTTGGTATTTCCCACTCCTCTTCAG
AGTACAGAAGATTAAGTGAGACCTTCGTTTGTGCGGATCCCCCACACACCATAGCTTCAAAATGTTTCTA
CTCCTTTTTTACTCTTCCAGATTTTCTCGGACTCCGCGCATCGCCGTACCACTTCAAAACACCCAAGCAC
AGCATACTAAATTTCCCCTCTTTCTTCCTCTAGGGTGTCGTTAATTACCCGTACTAAAGGTTTGGAAAAG
AAAAAAGAGACCGCCTCGTTTCTTTTTCTTCGTCGAAAAAGGCAATAAAAATTTTTATCACGTTTCTTTT
TCTTGAAAATTTTTTTTTTTGATTTTTTTCTCTTTCGATGACCTCCCATTGATATTTAAGTTAATAAACG
GTCTTCAATTTCTCAAGTTTCAGTTTCATTTTTCTTGTTCTATTACAACTTTTTTTACTTCTTGCTCATT
AGAAAGAAAGCATAGCAATCTAATCTAAGGGCGGTGTTGACAATTAATCATCGGCATAGTATATCGGCAT
AGTATAATACGACAAGGTGAGGAACTAAACCATGGGTAAGGAAAAGACTCACGTTTCGAGGCCGCGATTA
AATTCCAACATGGATGCTGATTTATATGGGTATAAATGGGCTCGCGATAATGTCGGGCAATCAGGTGCGA
CAATCTATCGATTGTATGGGAAGCCCGATGCGCCAGAGTTGTTTCTGAAACATGGCAAAGGTAGCGTTGC
CAATGATGTTACAGATGAGATGGTCAGACTAAACTGGCTGACGGAATTTATGCCTCTTCCGACCATCAAG
CATTTTATCCGTACTCCTGATGATGCATGGTTACTCACCACTGCGATCCCCGGCAAAACAGCATTCCAGG
TATTAGAAGAATATCCTGATTCAGGTGAAAATATTGTTGATGCGCTGGCAGTGTTCCTGCGCCGGTTGCA
TTCGATTCCTGTTTGTAATTGTCCTTTTAACAGCGATCGCGTATTTCGTCTCGCTCAGGCGCAATCACGA
ATGAATAACGGTTTGGTTGATGCGAGTGATTTTGATGACGAGCGTAATGGCTGGCCTGTTGAACAAGTCT
GGAAAGAAATGCATAAGCTTTTGCCATTCTCACCGGATTCAGTCGTCACTCATGGTGATTTCTCACTTGA
TAACCTTATTTTTGACGAGGGGAAATTAATAGGTTGTATTGATGTTGGACGAGTCGGAATCGCAGACCGA
TACCAGGATCTTGCCATCCTATGGAACTGCCTCGGTGAGTTTTCTCCTTCATTACAGAAACGGCTTTTTC
AAAAATATGGTATTGATAATCCTGATATGAATAAATTGCAGTTTCATTTGATGCTCGATGAGTTTTTCTA
ATCAGTACTGACAATAAAAAGATTCTTGTTTTCAAGAACTTGTCATTTGTATAGTTTTTTTATATTGTAG
TTGTTCTATTTTAATCAAATGTTAGCGTGATTTATATTTTTTTTCGCCTCGACATCATCTGCCCAGATGC
GAAGTTAAGTGCGCAGAAAGTAATATCATGCGTCAATCGTATGTGAATGCTGGTCGCTATACTGCTGTCG
ATTCGATACTAACGCCGCCATCCAGTGTCGAAAACGATATCATCATGTAATTAGTTATGTCACGCTTACA
TTCACGCCCTCCCCCCACATCCGCTCTAACCGAAAAGGAAGGAGTTAGACAACCTGAAGTCTAGGTCCCT
ATTTATTTTTTTATAGTTATGTTAGTATTAAGAACGTTATTTATATTTCAAATTTTTCTTTTTTTTCTGT
ACAGACGCGTGTACGCATGTAACATTATACTGAAAACCTTGCTTGAGAAGGTTTTGGGACGCTCGAAGGC
TTTAATTTGCAAGCTGGAGACCAACATGTGAGCAAAAGGCCAGCAAAAGGCCAGGAACCGTAAAAAGGCC
GCGTTGCTGGCGTTTTTCCATAGGCTCCGCCCCCCTGACGAGCATCACAAAAATCGACGCTCAAGTCAGA
GGTGGCGAAACCCGACAGGACTATAAAGATACCAGGCGTTTCCCCCTGGAAGCTCCCTCGTGCGCTCTCC
TGTTCCGACCCTGCCGCTTACCGGATACCTGTCCGCCTTTCTCCCTTCGGGAAGCGTGGCGCTTTCTCAT
AGCTCACGCTGTAGGTATCTCAGTTCGGTGTAGGTCGTTCGCTCCAAGCTGGGCTGTGTGCACGAACCCC
CCGTTCAGCCCGACCGCTGCGCCTTATCCGGTAACTATCGTCTTGAGTCCAACCCGGTAAGACACGACTT
ATCGCCACTGGCAGCAGCCACTGGTAACAGGATTAGCAGAGCGAGGTATGTAGGCGGTGCTACAGAGTTC
TTGAAGTGGTGGCCTAACTACGGCTACACTAGAAGAACAGTATTTGGTATCTGCGCTCTGCTGAAGCCAG
TTACCTTCGGAAAAAGAGTTGGTAGCTCTTGATCCGGCAAACAAACCACCGCTGGTAGCGGTGGTTTTTT
TGTTTGCAAGCAGCAGATTACGCGCAGAAAAAAAGGATCTCAAGAAGATCCTTTGATCTTTTCTACGGGG
TCTGAC
Features (pLannotate 1.2.2; 10 found; start..end, strand, type, name):
     58..534     +  promoter       GAP promoter: promoter for Pichia pastoris glyceraldehyde-3-phosphate dehydrogenase
    658..675     +  CDS            capTEV™ (fragment): composite tag for in vivo biotinylation, TEV protease cleavage, and 6xHis tagging
    686..751     +  CDS            AOX1 (fragment): ALOX1_KOMPC - Experimental evidence at protein level: Swiss-Prot protein existence level 1. Major isoform of alcohol oxidase, which catalyzes the oxidation of methanol to formaldehyde and hydrogen peroxide, the first step in the methanol utilization pathway of methylotrophic yeasts. From Komagataella phaffii (strain ATCC 76273 / CBS 7435 / CECT 11047 / NRRL Y-11430 / Wegner 21-1) (Yeast) (Pichia pastoris).
    755..1001    +  terminator     AOX1 terminator: Pichia pastoris AOX1; transcription terminator for AOX1
   1022..1429    +  promoter       TEF1 promoter: S. cerevisiae TEF1; promoter for EF-1α
   1436..1483    +  promoter       EM7 promoter: synthetic bacterial promoter&nbsp
   1502..2311    +  CDS            KanR: aminoglycoside phosphotransferase; aph(3')-Ia; confers resistance to kanamycin
   2317..2514    +  terminator     TEF terminator: Ashbya gossypii TEF terminator
   2563..2810    +  terminator     CYC1 terminator: S. cerevisiae CYC1; transcription terminator for CYC1
   2885..3473    -  rep_origin     ori: high-copy-number ColE1/pMB1/pBR322/pUC origin of replication
