[The description below was written by a language model from this plasmid's Addgene catalogue record and pLannotate feature annotations shown in this document.]
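Description:
pGKB is an empty yeast expression backbone for constitutive protein production in Pichia pastoris, derived from the Invitrogen vector pGAPZB. The sequenced record is about 3.5 kb. It is maintained in E. coli through a high-copy ColE1/pUC-type origin and has no yeast replication origin annotated, which is consistent with the integrative use typical of the pGAPZ family, although the record does not describe the integration strategy.

The expression cassette consists of the P. pastoris GAP (glyceraldehyde-3-phosphate dehydrogenase) promoter, which drives strong expression without methanol induction. It is followed by a cloning region for restriction-enzyme insertion of a gene of interest and then by the AOX1 transcription terminator. A short feature just upstream of the terminator, matched by the annotation software to a fragment of a composite tag, most likely corresponds to a 6xHis coding stretch available for C-terminal tagging. The small AOX1 coding fragment is simply the residual 3′ end of the gene that accompanies its terminator. Inserts can be checked by sequencing from the GAP promoter and AOX1 terminator sides.

The feature that distinguishes pGKB from its parent is the selection cassette. A single aminoglycoside phosphotransferase gene (KanR, aph(3')-Ia) sits behind tandem S. cerevisiae TEF1 and synthetic bacterial EM7 promoters, so the same marker gives kanamycin resistance in E. coli and G418 resistance in Pichia. It is followed by an Ashbya gossypii TEF terminator and the CYC1 terminator. The vector belongs to a set of alternative-marker Pichia expression plasmids, useful when a different selection is preferred or when several constructs must be combined in one strain.
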