Addgene plasmid #85077: pGKB
Purpose: (Empty Backbone) expression in Pichia pastoris
Depositing lab: Sheng Yang. Depositing organization: CAS Center for Excellence in Molecular Plant Sciences ("CEMPS"). Publication: Hygromycin-resistance vectors for gene expression in Pichia pastoris. Yang J, Nie L, Chen B, Liu Y, Kong Y, Wang H, Diao L. Yeast. 2014 Apr;31(4):115-25. PubMed 24822243.
Backbone
  Vector backbone: pGAPZB
  Backbone manufacturer: Invitrogen
  Backbone size (bp): 3000
  Vector type: Yeast Expression
  Promoter: GAP
  Selectable markers: Neomycin (select with G418)
Growth in bacteria
  Bacterial resistance: Kanamycin, 50 μg/mL
  Growth temperature: 37°C
  Growth strain: DH5alpha
  Copy number: High Copy
Gene/Insert
  Cloning method: Restriction Enzyme
  Sequencing primers: 5′ GAP; 3′ 3 AOX1
Terms and licenses: Academic/Nonprofit Terms; Industry Terms: Not Available to Industry
How to cite: pGKB was a gift from Sheng Yang (Addgene plasmid # 85077 ; http://n2t.net/addgene:85077 ; RRID:Addgene_85077)
